Addgene plasmid #112438: pZNF584.1.0-gDNA
Purpose: CRISPR plasmid for expression of Cas9 and gRNA targeting human transcription factor ZNF584
Depositing lab: Kevin White. Depositing organization: University of Chicago.
Backbone
  Vector backbone: pX330
  Backbone manufacturer: Zhang lab (Addgene plasmid ID: 42230)
  Vector type: Mammalian Expression, CRISPR
Growth in bacteria
  Bacterial resistance: Ampicillin, 100 μg/mL
  Growth temperature: 37°C
  Growth strain: DH5alpha
  Copy number: High Copy
Gene/Insert
  Gene/Insert name: ZNF584
  gRNA/shRNA sequence: CTGCTAGCACCGTGTTCATC AGG
  Species: H. sapiens (human)
  Entrez Gene: ZNF584 (a.k.a. FLJ39899)
  Cloning method: Restriction Enzyme; 5′ cloning site BbsI (destroyed during cloning); 3′ cloning site BbsI (destroyed during cloning)
  Sequencing primers: 5′ hU6-F (5'-GAGGGCCTATTTCCCATGATT-3')
Terms and licenses: Academic/Nonprofit Terms; Industry Terms: Not Available to Industry
Depositor comments: gRNA sequence listed includes 20 nucleotide target sequence, followed by the uncloned PAM sequence. The PAM sequence is not present in the plasmid. Use with plasmid pZNF584-donor.
How to cite: pZNF584.1.0-gDNA was a gift from Kevin White (Addgene plasmid # 112438 ; http://n2t.net/addgene:112438 ; RRID:Addgene_112438)
