[The description below was written by a language model from this plasmid's Addgene catalogue record and pLannotate feature annotations shown in this document.]
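Description:
pZNF584.1.0-gDNA is a mammalian CRISPR expression plasmid built on the pX330 backbone that delivers both Streptococcus pyogenes Cas9 and a single guide RNA directed against the human transcription factor gene ZNF584. It is maintained in E. coli as a high-copy plasmid through a ColE1/pUC-type origin and selected with ampicillin via the β-lactamase gene. An f1/M13 phage origin and a single AAV2 inverted terminal repeat are also annotated as backbone remnants. With only one ITR detected, the record gives no indication that the plasmid is meant for AAV packaging.

The 20-nucleotide ZNF584 target sequence was inserted between the BbsI sites, which were destroyed in cloning. This places it directly downstream of the human U6 RNA polymerase III promoter and upstream of the SpCas9 guide RNA scaffold. The depositor notes that the PAM listed with the guide is genomic and is not present in the plasmid. Cas9 is transcribed separately from a hybrid promoter made up of the CMV enhancer, the chicken β-actin promoter and a hybrid intron. Its coding sequence is annotated in contiguous N- and C-terminal portions, ends in a nucleoplasmin nuclear localization signal, and is followed by the bGH polyadenylation signal. No mammalian selection marker or reporter is annotated.

Two sequence records are provided, a depositor sequence of 8,508 nt and a repository NGS result of 8,478 nt. They show the same feature layout, and the NGS version carries a small deletion in the β-actin promoter region. The depositor indicates the plasmid is to be used with a companion pZNF584-donor plasmid, which suggests cutting at the ZNF584 locus to promote donor-templated editing, though the record does not describe the donor's content.
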