Features (pLannotate 1.2.2; 18 found; start..end, strand, type, name):
     79..122     +  misc_RNA       gRNA scaffold (fragment): guide RNA scaffold for the Streptococcus pyogenes CRISPR/Cas9 system
    169..454     +  enhancer       CMV enhancer: human cytomegalovirus immediate early enhancer; contains an 18-bp deletion relative to the standard CMV enhancer
    456..733     +  promoter       chicken β-actin promoter: No description available
    734..962     +  intron         hybrid intron: hybrid between chicken β-actin (CBA) and minute virus of mice (MMV) introns (Gray et al., 2011)
   1100..2701    +  CDS            Cas9(N): N-terminal portion of Streptococcus pyogenes Cas9 (Zetsche et al., 2015)
   2702..5200    +  CDS            Cas9(C): C-terminal portion of Streptococcus pyogenes Cas9 (Zetsche et al., 2015)
   5201..5248    +  CDS            nucleoplasmin NLS: bipartite nuclear localization signal from nucleoplasmin
   5282..5393    +  polyA_signal   bGH poly(A) signal: bovine growth hormone polyadenylation signal
   5498..5638    +  repeat_region  AAV2 ITR: inverted terminal repeat of adeno-associated virus serotype 2 inverted
   5643..5694    -  misc_feature   bom (fragment): basis of mobility region from pBR322
   5713..6093    +  rep_origin     M13 ori (sequence partly withheld): M13 bacteriophage origin of replication; arrow indicates direction of (+) strand synthesis
   6169..6218    -  misc_feature   bom (fragment): basis of mobility region from pBR322
   6320..6355    -  CDS            rop (fragment): Rop protein, which maintains plasmids at low copy number; rop
   6450..6554    +  promoter       AmpR promoter: bla
   6555..7415    +  CDS            AmpR: β-lactamase; bla; confers resistance to ampicillin, carbenicillin, and related antibiotics
   7586..8174    +  rep_origin     ori: high-copy-number ColE1/pMB1/pBR322/pUC origin of replication
   8236..8476    +  promoter       U6 promoter: RNA polymerase III promoter for human U6 snRNA
   8505..72      +  misc_RNA       gRNA scaffold (across the origin): guide RNA scaffold for the Streptococcus pyogenes CRISPR/Cas9 system
>Addgene plasmid #112438 | pZNF584.1.0-gDNA | depositor full sequence | sequence record 211829 | Full Sequence
TAGAGCTAGAAATAGCAAGTTAAAATAAGGCTAGTCCGTTATCAACTTGAAAAAGTGGCACCGAGTCGGT
GCTTTTTTGTTTTAGAGCTAGAAATAGCAAGTTAAAATAAGGCTAGTCCGTTTTTAGCGCGTGCGCCAAT
TCTGCAGACAAATGGCTCTAGAGGTACCCGTTACATAACTTACGGTAAATGGCCCGCCTGGCTGACCGCC
CAACGACCCCCGCCCATTGACGTCAATAGTAACGCCAATAGGGACTTTCCATTGACGTCAATGGGTGGAG
TATTTACGGTAAACTGCCCACTTGGCAGTACATCAAGTGTATCATATGCCAAGTACGCCCCCTATTGACG
TCAATGACGGTAAATGGCCCGCCTGGCATTGTGCCCAGTACATGACCTTATGGGACTTTCCTACTTGGCA
GTACATCTACGTATTAGTCATCGCTATTACCATGGTCGAGGTGAGCCCCACGTTCTGCTTCACTCTCCCC
ATCTCCCCCCCCTCCCCACCCCCAATTTTGTATTTATTTATTTTTTAATTATTTTGTGCAGCGATGGGGG
CGGGGGGGGGGGGGGGGCGCGCGCCAGGCGGGGCGGGGCGGGGCGAGGGGCGGGGCGGGGCGAGGCGGAG
AGGTGCGGCGGCAGCCAATCAGAGCGGCGCGCTCCGAAAGTTTCCTTTTATGGCGAGGCGGCGGCGGCGG
CGGCCCTATAAAAAGCGAAGCGCGCGGCGGGCGGGAGTCGCTGCGACGCTGCCTTCGCCCCGTGCCCCGC
TCCGCCGCCGCCTCGCGCCGCCCGCCCCGGCTCTGACTGACCGCGTTACTCCCACAGGTGAGCGGGCGGG
ACGGCCCTTCTCCTCCGGGCTGTAATTAGCTGAGCAAGAGGTAAGGGTTTAAGGGATGGTTGGTTGGTGG
GGTATTAATGTTTAATTACCTGGAGCACCTGCCTGAAATCACTTTTTTTCAGGTTGGACCGGTGCCACCA
TGGACTATAAGGACCACGACGGAGACTACAAGGATCATGATATTGATTACAAAGACGATGACGATAAGAT
GGCCCCAAAGAAGAAGCGGAAGGTCGGTATCCACGGAGTCCCAGCAGCCGACAAGAAGTACAGCATCGGC
CTGGACATCGGCACCAACTCTGTGGGCTGGGCCGTGATCACCGACGAGTACAAGGTGCCCAGCAAGAAAT
TCAAGGTGCTGGGCAACACCGACCGGCACAGCATCAAGAAGAACCTGATCGGAGCCCTGCTGTTCGACAG
CGGCGAAACAGCCGAGGCCACCCGGCTGAAGAGAACCGCCAGAAGAAGATACACCAGACGGAAGAACCGG
ATCTGCTATCTGCAAGAGATCTTCAGCAACGAGATGGCCAAGGTGGACGACAGCTTCTTCCACAGACTGG
AAGAGTCCTTCCTGGTGGAAGAGGATAAGAAGCACGAGCGGCACCCCATCTTCGGCAACATCGTGGACGA
GGTGGCCTACCACGAGAAGTACCCCACCATCTACCACCTGAGAAAGAAACTGGTGGACAGCACCGACAAG
GCCGACCTGCGGCTGATCTATCTGGCCCTGGCCCACATGATCAAGTTCCGGGGCCACTTCCTGATCGAGG
GCGACCTGAACCCCGACAACAGCGACGTGGACAAGCTGTTCATCCAGCTGGTGCAGACCTACAACCAGCT
GTTCGAGGAAAACCCCATCAACGCCAGCGGCGTGGACGCCAAGGCCATCCTGTCTGCCAGACTGAGCAAG
AGCAGACGGCTGGAAAATCTGATCGCCCAGCTGCCCGGCGAGAAGAAGAATGGCCTGTTCGGAAACCTGA
TTGCCCTGAGCCTGGGCCTGACCCCCAACTTCAAGAGCAACTTCGACCTGGCCGAGGATGCCAAACTGCA
GCTGAGCAAGGACACCTACGACGACGACCTGGACAACCTGCTGGCCCAGATCGGCGACCAGTACGCCGAC
CTGTTTCTGGCCGCCAAGAACCTGTCCGACGCCATCCTGCTGAGCGACATCCTGAGAGTGAACACCGAGA
TCACCAAGGCCCCCCTGAGCGCCTCTATGATCAAGAGATACGACGAGCACCACCAGGACCTGACCCTGCT
GAAAGCTCTCGTGCGGCAGCAGCTGCCTGAGAAGTACAAAGAGATTTTCTTCGACCAGAGCAAGAACGGC
TACGCCGGCTACATTGACGGCGGAGCCAGCCAGGAAGAGTTCTACAAGTTCATCAAGCCCATCCTGGAAA
AGATGGACGGCACCGAGGAACTGCTCGTGAAGCTGAACAGAGAGGACCTGCTGCGGAAGCAGCGGACCTT
CGACAACGGCAGCATCCCCCACCAGATCCACCTGGGAGAGCTGCACGCCATTCTGCGGCGGCAGGAAGAT
TTTTACCCATTCCTGAAGGACAACCGGGAAAAGATCGAGAAGATCCTGACCTTCCGCATCCCCTACTACG
TGGGCCCTCTGGCCAGGGGAAACAGCAGATTCGCCTGGATGACCAGAAAGAGCGAGGAAACCATCACCCC
CTGGAACTTCGAGGAAGTGGTGGACAAGGGCGCTTCCGCCCAGAGCTTCATCGAGCGGATGACCAACTTC
GATAAGAACCTGCCCAACGAGAAGGTGCTGCCCAAGCACAGCCTGCTGTACGAGTACTTCACCGTGTATA
ACGAGCTGACCAAAGTGAAATACGTGACCGAGGGAATGAGAAAGCCCGCCTTCCTGAGCGGCGAGCAGAA
AAAGGCCATCGTGGACCTGCTGTTCAAGACCAACCGGAAAGTGACCGTGAAGCAGCTGAAAGAGGACTAC
TTCAAGAAAATCGAGTGCTTCGACTCCGTGGAAATCTCCGGCGTGGAAGATCGGTTCAACGCCTCCCTGG
GCACATACCACGATCTGCTGAAAATTATCAAGGACAAGGACTTCCTGGACAATGAGGAAAACGAGGACAT
TCTGGAAGATATCGTGCTGACCCTGACACTGTTTGAGGACAGAGAGATGATCGAGGAACGGCTGAAAACC
TATGCCCACCTGTTCGACGACAAAGTGATGAAGCAGCTGAAGCGGCGGAGATACACCGGCTGGGGCAGGC
TGAGCCGGAAGCTGATCAACGGCATCCGGGACAAGCAGTCCGGCAAGACAATCCTGGATTTCCTGAAGTC
CGACGGCTTCGCCAACAGAAACTTCATGCAGCTGATCCACGACGACAGCCTGACCTTTAAAGAGGACATC
CAGAAAGCCCAGGTGTCCGGCCAGGGCGATAGCCTGCACGAGCACATTGCCAATCTGGCCGGCAGCCCCG
CCATTAAGAAGGGCATCCTGCAGACAGTGAAGGTGGTGGACGAGCTCGTGAAAGTGATGGGCCGGCACAA
GCCCGAGAACATCGTGATCGAAATGGCCAGAGAGAACCAGACCACCCAGAAGGGACAGAAGAACAGCCGC
GAGAGAATGAAGCGGATCGAAGAGGGCATCAAAGAGCTGGGCAGCCAGATCCTGAAAGAACACCCCGTGG
AAAACACCCAGCTGCAGAACGAGAAGCTGTACCTGTACTACCTGCAGAATGGGCGGGATATGTACGTGGA
CCAGGAACTGGACATCAACCGGCTGTCCGACTACGATGTGGACCATATCGTGCCTCAGAGCTTTCTGAAG
GACGACTCCATCGACAACAAGGTGCTGACCAGAAGCGACAAGAACCGGGGCAAGAGCGACAACGTGCCCT
CCGAAGAGGTCGTGAAGAAGATGAAGAACTACTGGCGGCAGCTGCTGAACGCCAAGCTGATTACCCAGAG
AAAGTTCGACAATCTGACCAAGGCCGAGAGAGGCGGCCTGAGCGAACTGGATAAGGCCGGCTTCATCAAG
AGACAGCTGGTGGAAACCCGGCAGATCACAAAGCACGTGGCACAGATCCTGGACTCCCGGATGAACACTA
AGTACGACGAGAATGACAAGCTGATCCGGGAAGTGAAAGTGATCACCCTGAAGTCCAAGCTGGTGTCCGA
TTTCCGGAAGGATTTCCAGTTTTACAAAGTGCGCGAGATCAACAACTACCACCACGCCCACGACGCCTAC
CTGAACGCCGTCGTGGGAACCGCCCTGATCAAAAAGTACCCTAAGCTGGAAAGCGAGTTCGTGTACGGCG
ACTACAAGGTGTACGACGTGCGGAAGATGATCGCCAAGAGCGAGCAGGAAATCGGCAAGGCTACCGCCAA
GTACTTCTTCTACAGCAACATCATGAACTTTTTCAAGACCGAGATTACCCTGGCCAACGGCGAGATCCGG
AAGCGGCCTCTGATCGAGACAAACGGCGAAACCGGGGAGATCGTGTGGGATAAGGGCCGGGATTTTGCCA
CCGTGCGGAAAGTGCTGAGCATGCCCCAAGTGAATATCGTGAAAAAGACCGAGGTGCAGACAGGCGGCTT
CAGCAAAGAGTCTATCCTGCCCAAGAGGAACAGCGATAAGCTGATCGCCAGAAAGAAGGACTGGGACCCT
AAGAAGTACGGCGGCTTCGACAGCCCCACCGTGGCCTATTCTGTGCTGGTGGTGGCCAAAGTGGAAAAGG
GCAAGTCCAAGAAACTGAAGAGTGTGAAAGAGCTGCTGGGGATCACCATCATGGAAAGAAGCAGCTTCGA
GAAGAATCCCATCGACTTTCTGGAAGCCAAGGGCTACAAAGAAGTGAAAAAGGACCTGATCATCAAGCTG
CCTAAGTACTCCCTGTTCGAGCTGGAAAACGGCCGGAAGAGAATGCTGGCCTCTGCCGGCGAACTGCAGA
AGGGAAACGAACTGGCCCTGCCCTCCAAATATGTGAACTTCCTGTACCTGGCCAGCCACTATGAGAAGCT
GAAGGGCTCCCCCGAGGATAATGAGCAGAAACAGCTGTTTGTGGAACAGCACAAGCACTACCTGGACGAG
ATCATCGAGCAGATCAGCGAGTTCTCCAAGAGAGTGATCCTGGCCGACGCTAATCTGGACAAAGTGCTGT
CCGCCTACAACAAGCACCGGGATAAGCCCATCAGAGAGCAGGCCGAGAATATCATCCACCTGTTTACCCT
GACCAATCTGGGAGCCCCTGCCGCCTTCAAGTACTTTGACACCACCATCGACCGGAAGAGGTACACCAGC
ACCAAAGAGGTGCTGGACGCCACCCTGATCCACCAGAGCATCACCGGCCTGTACGAGACACGGATCGACC
TGTCTCAGCTGGGAGGCGACAAAAGGCCGGCGGCCACGAAAAAGGCCGGCCAGGCAAAAAAGAAAAAGTA
AGAATTCCTAGAGCTCGCTGATCAGCCTCGACTGTGCCTTCTAGTTGCCAGCCATCTGTTGTTTGCCCCT
CCCCCGTGCCTTCCTTGACCCTGGAAGGTGCCACTCCCACTGTCCTTTCCTAATAAAATGAGGAAATTGC
ATCGCATTGTCTGAGTAGGTGTCATTCTATTCTGGGGGGTGGGGTGGGGCAGGACAGCAAGGGGGAGGAT
TGGGAAGAGAATAGCAGGCATGCTGGGGAGCGGCCGCAGGAACCCCTAGTGATGGAGTTGGCCACTCCCT
CTCTGCGCGCTCGCTCGCTCACTGAGGCCGGGCGACCAAAGGTCGCCCGACGCCCGGGCTTTGCCCGGGC
GGCCTCAGTGAGCGAGCGAGCGCGCAGCTGCCTGCAGGGGCGCCTGATGCGGTATTTTCTCCTTACGCAT
CTGTGCGGTATTTCACACCGCATA
[142 nt withheld, positions 5695-5836]
C
[141 nt withheld, positions 5838-5978]
CCTTTGACGTTGGAGTCCACGTTCTTT
[37 nt withheld, positions 6006-6042]
ACCCTATCTCGGGCTATTCTTTTGATTTATAAGGGATTTTGCCGATTTCGGCCTATTGGTTAAAAAATGA
GCTGATTTAACAAAAATTTAACGCGAATTTTAACAAAATATTAACGTTTACAATTTTATGGTGCACTCTC
AGTACAATCTGCTCTGATGCCGCATAGTTAAGCCAGCCCCGACACCCGCCAACACCCGCTGACGCGCCCT
GACGGGCTTGTCTGCTCCCGGCATCCGCTTACAGACAAGCTGTGACCGTCTCCGGGAGCTGCATGTGTCA
GAGGTTTTCACCGTCATCACCGAAACGCGCGAGACGAAAGGGCCTCGTGATACGCCTATTTTTATAGGTT
AATGTCATGATAATAATGGTTTCTTAGACGTCAGGTGGCACTTTTCGGGGAAATGTGCGCGGAACCCCTA
TTTGTTTATTTTTCTAAATACATTCAAATATGTATCCGCTCATGAGACAATAACCCTGATAAATGCTTCA
ATAATATTGAAAAAGGAAGAGTATGAGTATTCAACATTTCCGTGTCGCCCTTATTCCCTTTTTTGCGGCA
TTTTGCCTTCCTGTTTTTGCTCACCCAGAAACGCTGGTGAAAGTAAAAGATGCTGAAGATCAGTTGGGTG
CACGAGTGGGTTACATCGAACTGGATCTCAACAGCGGTAAGATCCTTGAGAGTTTTCGCCCCGAAGAACG
TTTTCCAATGATGAGCACTTTTAAAGTTCTGCTATGTGGCGCGGTATTATCCCGTATTGACGCCGGGCAA
GAGCAACTCGGTCGCCGCATACACTATTCTCAGAATGACTTGGTTGAGTACTCACCAGTCACAGAAAAGC
ATCTTACGGATGGCATGACAGTAAGAGAATTATGCAGTGCTGCCATAACCATGAGTGATAACACTGCGGC
CAACTTACTTCTGACAACGATCGGAGGACCGAAGGAGCTAACCGCTTTTTTGCACAACATGGGGGATCAT
GTAACTCGCCTTGATCGTTGGGAACCGGAGCTGAATGAAGCCATACCAAACGACGAGCGTGACACCACGA
TGCCTGTAGCAATGGCAACAACGTTGCGCAAACTATTAACTGGCGAACTACTTACTCTAGCTTCCCGGCA
ACAATTAATAGACTGGATGGAGGCGGATAAAGTTGCAGGACCACTTCTGCGCTCGGCCCTTCCGGCTGGC
TGGTTTATTGCTGATAAATCTGGAGCCGGTGAGCGTGGAAGCCGCGGTATCATTGCAGCACTGGGGCCAG
ATGGTAAGCCCTCCCGTATCGTAGTTATCTACACGACGGGGAGTCAGGCAACTATGGATGAACGAAATAG
ACAGATCGCTGAGATAGGTGCCTCACTGATTAAGCATTGGTAACTGTCAGACCAAGTTTACTCATATATA
CTTTAGATTGATTTAAAACTTCATTTTTAATTTAAAAGGATCTAGGTGAAGATCCTTTTTGATAATCTCA
TGACCAAAATCCCTTAACGTGAGTTTTCGTTCCACTGAGCGTCAGACCCCGTAGAAAAGATCAAAGGATC
TTCTTGAGATCCTTTTTTTCTGCGCGTAATCTGCTGCTTGCAAACAAAAAAACCACCGCTACCAGCGGTG
GTTTGTTTGCCGGATCAAGAGCTACCAACTCTTTTTCCGAAGGTAACTGGCTTCAGCAGAGCGCAGATAC
CAAATACTGTCCTTCTAGTGTAGCCGTAGTTAGGCCACCACTTCAAGAACTCTGTAGCACCGCCTACATA
CCTCGCTCTGCTAATCCTGTTACCAGTGGCTGCTGCCAGTGGCGATAAGTCGTGTCTTACCGGGTTGGAC
TCAAGACGATAGTTACCGGATAAGGCGCAGCGGTCGGGCTGAACGGGGGGTTCGTGCACACAGCCCAGCT
TGGAGCGAACGACCTACACCGAACTGAGATACCTACAGCGTGAGCTATGAGAAAGCGCCACGCTTCCCGA
AGGGAGAAAGGCGGACAGGTATCCGGTAAGCGGCAGGGTCGGAACAGGAGAGCGCACGAGGGAGCTTCCA
GGGGGAAACGCCTGGTATCTTTATAGTCCTGTCGGGTTTCGCCACCTCTGACTTGAGCGTCGATTTTTGT
GATGCTCGTCAGGGGGGCGGAGCCTATGGAAAAACGCCAGCAACGCGGCCTTTTTACGGTTCCTGGCCTT
TTGCTGGCCTTTTGCTCACATGTGAGGGCCTATTTCCCATGATTCCTTCATATTTGCATATACGATACAA
GGCTGTTAGAGAGATAATTGGAATTAATTTGACTGTAAACACAAAGATATTAGTACAAAATACGTGACGT
AGAAAGTAATAATTTCTTGGGTAGTTTGCAGTTTTAAAATTATGTTTTAAAATGGACTATCATATGCTTA
CCGTAACTTGAAAGTATTTCGATTTCTTGGCTTTATATATCTTGTGGAAAGGACGAAACACCCTGCTAGC
ACCGTGTTCATCGTTT
