Features (pLannotate 1.2.2; 18 found; start..end, strand, type, name):
     79..122     +  misc_RNA       gRNA scaffold (fragment): guide RNA scaffold for the Streptococcus pyogenes CRISPR/Cas9 system
    169..454     +  enhancer       CMV enhancer: human cytomegalovirus immediate early enhancer; contains an 18-bp deletion relative to the standard CMV enhancer
    456..703     +  promoter       chicken β-actin promoter: contains a 21-bp deletion relative to the standard chicken β-actin promoter
    704..931     +  intron         hybrid intron: hybrid between chicken β-actin (CBA) and minute virus of mice (MMV) introns (Gray et al., 2011)
   1069..2670    +  CDS            Cas9(N): N-terminal portion of Streptococcus pyogenes Cas9 (Zetsche et al., 2015)
   2671..5169    +  CDS            Cas9(C): C-terminal portion of Streptococcus pyogenes Cas9 (Zetsche et al., 2015)
   5170..5217    +  CDS            nucleoplasmin NLS: bipartite nuclear localization signal from nucleoplasmin
   5251..5362    +  polyA_signal   bGH poly(A) signal: bovine growth hormone polyadenylation signal
   5467..5607    +  repeat_region  AAV2 ITR: inverted terminal repeat of adeno-associated virus serotype 2 inverted
   5612..5663    -  misc_feature   bom (fragment): basis of mobility region from pBR322
   5682..6137    +  rep_origin     f1 ori (sequence partly withheld): f1 bacteriophage origin of replication; arrow indicates direction of (+) strand synthesis
   6138..6187    -  misc_feature   bom (fragment): basis of mobility region from pBR322
   6289..6324    -  CDS            rop (fragment): Rop protein, which maintains plasmids at low copy number; rop
   6419..6523    +  promoter       AmpR promoter: bla
   6524..7384    +  CDS            AmpR: β-lactamase; bla; confers resistance to ampicillin, carbenicillin, and related antibiotics
   7555..8143    +  rep_origin     ori: high-copy-number ColE1/pMB1/pBR322/pUC origin of replication
   8205..8445    +  promoter       U6 promoter: RNA polymerase III promoter for human U6 snRNA
   8475..72      +  misc_RNA       gRNA scaffold (across the origin): guide RNA scaffold for the Streptococcus pyogenes CRISPR/Cas9 system
>Addgene plasmid #112438 | pZNF584.1.0-gDNA | addgene full sequence | sequence record 230393 | Addgene NGS Result
TAGAGCTAGAAATAGCAAGTTAAAATAAGGCTAGTCCGTTATCAACTTGAAAAAGTGGCACCGAGTCGGT
GCTTTTTTGTTTTAGAGCTAGAAATAGCAAGTTAAAATAAGGCTAGTCCGTTTTTAGCGCGTGCGCCAAT
TCTGCAGACAAATGGCTCTAGAGGTACCCGTTACATAACTTACGGTAAATGGCCCGCCTGGCTGACCGCC
CAACGACCCCCGCCCATTGACGTCAATAGTAACGCCAATAGGGACTTTCCATTGACGTCAATGGGTGGAG
TATTTACGGTAAACTGCCCACTTGGCAGTACATCAAGTGTATCATATGCCAAGTACGCCCCCTATTGACG
TCAATGACGGTAAATGGCCCGCCTGGCATTGTGCCCAGTACATGACCTTATGGGACTTTCCTACTTGGCA
GTACATCTACGTATTAGTCATCGCTATTACCATGGTCGAGGTGAGCCCCACGTTCTGCTTCACTCTCCCC
ATCTCCCCCCCCTCCCCACCCCCAATTTTGTATTTATTTATTTTTTAATTATTTTGTGCAGCGATGGGGG
CGGGGGGGGGGGGCGAGGGGCGGGGCGGGGCGAGGCGGAGAGGTGCGGCGGCAGCCAATCAGAGCGGCGC
GCTCCGAAAGTTTCCTTTTATGGCGAGGCGGCGGCGGCGGCGGCCCTATAAAAAGCGAAGCGCGCGGCGG
GCGGGAGTCGCTGCGCGCTGCCTTCGCCCCGTGCCCCGCTCCGCCGCCGCCTCGCGCCGCCCGCCCCGGC
TCTGACTGACCGCGTTACTCCCACAGGTGAGCGGGCGGGACGGCCCTTCTCCTCCGGGCTGTAATTAGCT
GAGCAAGAGGTAAGGGTTTAAGGGATGGTTGGTTGGTGGGGTATTAATGTTTAATTACCTGGAGCACCTG
CCTGAAATCACTTTTTTTCAGGTTGGACCGGTGCCACCATGGACTATAAGGACCACGACGGAGACTACAA
GGATCATGATATTGATTACAAAGACGATGACGATAAGATGGCCCCAAAGAAGAAGCGGAAGGTCGGTATC
CACGGAGTCCCAGCAGCCGACAAGAAGTACAGCATCGGCCTGGACATCGGCACCAACTCTGTGGGCTGGG
CCGTGATCACCGACGAGTACAAGGTGCCCAGCAAGAAATTCAAGGTGCTGGGCAACACCGACCGGCACAG
CATCAAGAAGAACCTGATCGGAGCCCTGCTGTTCGACAGCGGCGAAACAGCCGAGGCCACCCGGCTGAAG
AGAACCGCCAGAAGAAGATACACCAGACGGAAGAACCGGATCTGCTATCTGCAAGAGATCTTCAGCAACG
AGATGGCCAAGGTGGACGACAGCTTCTTCCACAGACTGGAAGAGTCCTTCCTGGTGGAAGAGGATAAGAA
GCACGAGCGGCACCCCATCTTCGGCAACATCGTGGACGAGGTGGCCTACCACGAGAAGTACCCCACCATC
TACCACCTGAGAAAGAAACTGGTGGACAGCACCGACAAGGCCGACCTGCGGCTGATCTATCTGGCCCTGG
CCCACATGATCAAGTTCCGGGGCCACTTCCTGATCGAGGGCGACCTGAACCCCGACAACAGCGACGTGGA
CAAGCTGTTCATCCAGCTGGTGCAGACCTACAACCAGCTGTTCGAGGAAAACCCCATCAACGCCAGCGGC
GTGGACGCCAAGGCCATCCTGTCTGCCAGACTGAGCAAGAGCAGACGGCTGGAAAATCTGATCGCCCAGC
TGCCCGGCGAGAAGAAGAATGGCCTGTTCGGAAACCTGATTGCCCTGAGCCTGGGCCTGACCCCCAACTT
CAAGAGCAACTTCGACCTGGCCGAGGATGCCAAACTGCAGCTGAGCAAGGACACCTACGACGACGACCTG
GACAACCTGCTGGCCCAGATCGGCGACCAGTACGCCGACCTGTTTCTGGCCGCCAAGAACCTGTCCGACG
CCATCCTGCTGAGCGACATCCTGAGAGTGAACACCGAGATCACCAAGGCCCCCCTGAGCGCCTCTATGAT
CAAGAGATACGACGAGCACCACCAGGACCTGACCCTGCTGAAAGCTCTCGTGCGGCAGCAGCTGCCTGAG
AAGTACAAAGAGATTTTCTTCGACCAGAGCAAGAACGGCTACGCCGGCTACATTGACGGCGGAGCCAGCC
AGGAAGAGTTCTACAAGTTCATCAAGCCCATCCTGGAAAAGATGGACGGCACCGAGGAACTGCTCGTGAA
GCTGAACAGAGAGGACCTGCTGCGGAAGCAGCGGACCTTCGACAACGGCAGCATCCCCCACCAGATCCAC
CTGGGAGAGCTGCACGCCATTCTGCGGCGGCAGGAAGATTTTTACCCATTCCTGAAGGACAACCGGGAAA
AGATCGAGAAGATCCTGACCTTCCGCATCCCCTACTACGTGGGCCCTCTGGCCAGGGGAAACAGCAGATT
CGCCTGGATGACCAGAAAGAGCGAGGAAACCATCACCCCCTGGAACTTCGAGGAAGTGGTGGACAAGGGC
GCTTCCGCCCAGAGCTTCATCGAGCGGATGACCAACTTCGATAAGAACCTGCCCAACGAGAAGGTGCTGC
CCAAGCACAGCCTGCTGTACGAGTACTTCACCGTGTATAACGAGCTGACCAAAGTGAAATACGTGACCGA
GGGAATGAGAAAGCCCGCCTTCCTGAGCGGCGAGCAGAAAAAGGCCATCGTGGACCTGCTGTTCAAGACC
AACCGGAAAGTGACCGTGAAGCAGCTGAAAGAGGACTACTTCAAGAAAATCGAGTGCTTCGACTCCGTGG
AAATCTCCGGCGTGGAAGATCGGTTCAACGCCTCCCTGGGCACATACCACGATCTGCTGAAAATTATCAA
GGACAAGGACTTCCTGGACAATGAGGAAAACGAGGACATTCTGGAAGATATCGTGCTGACCCTGACACTG
TTTGAGGACAGAGAGATGATCGAGGAACGGCTGAAAACCTATGCCCACCTGTTCGACGACAAAGTGATGA
AGCAGCTGAAGCGGCGGAGATACACCGGCTGGGGCAGGCTGAGCCGGAAGCTGATCAACGGCATCCGGGA
CAAGCAGTCCGGCAAGACAATCCTGGATTTCCTGAAGTCCGACGGCTTCGCCAACAGAAACTTCATGCAG
CTGATCCACGACGACAGCCTGACCTTTAAAGAGGACATCCAGAAAGCCCAGGTGTCCGGCCAGGGCGATA
GCCTGCACGAGCACATTGCCAATCTGGCCGGCAGCCCCGCCATTAAGAAGGGCATCCTGCAGACAGTGAA
GGTGGTGGACGAGCTCGTGAAAGTGATGGGCCGGCACAAGCCCGAGAACATCGTGATCGAAATGGCCAGA
GAGAACCAGACCACCCAGAAGGGACAGAAGAACAGCCGCGAGAGAATGAAGCGGATCGAAGAGGGCATCA
AAGAGCTGGGCAGCCAGATCCTGAAAGAACACCCCGTGGAAAACACCCAGCTGCAGAACGAGAAGCTGTA
CCTGTACTACCTGCAGAATGGGCGGGATATGTACGTGGACCAGGAACTGGACATCAACCGGCTGTCCGAC
TACGATGTGGACCATATCGTGCCTCAGAGCTTTCTGAAGGACGACTCCATCGACAACAAGGTGCTGACCA
GAAGCGACAAGAACCGGGGCAAGAGCGACAACGTGCCCTCCGAAGAGGTCGTGAAGAAGATGAAGAACTA
CTGGCGGCAGCTGCTGAACGCCAAGCTGATTACCCAGAGAAAGTTCGACAATCTGACCAAGGCCGAGAGA
GGCGGCCTGAGCGAACTGGATAAGGCCGGCTTCATCAAGAGACAGCTGGTGGAAACCCGGCAGATCACAA
AGCACGTGGCACAGATCCTGGACTCCCGGATGAACACTAAGTACGACGAGAATGACAAGCTGATCCGGGA
AGTGAAAGTGATCACCCTGAAGTCCAAGCTGGTGTCCGATTTCCGGAAGGATTTCCAGTTTTACAAAGTG
CGCGAGATCAACAACTACCACCACGCCCACGACGCCTACCTGAACGCCGTCGTGGGAACCGCCCTGATCA
AAAAGTACCCTAAGCTGGAAAGCGAGTTCGTGTACGGCGACTACAAGGTGTACGACGTGCGGAAGATGAT
CGCCAAGAGCGAGCAGGAAATCGGCAAGGCTACCGCCAAGTACTTCTTCTACAGCAACATCATGAACTTT
TTCAAGACCGAGATTACCCTGGCCAACGGCGAGATCCGGAAGCGGCCTCTGATCGAGACAAACGGCGAAA
CCGGGGAGATCGTGTGGGATAAGGGCCGGGATTTTGCCACCGTGCGGAAAGTGCTGAGCATGCCCCAAGT
GAATATCGTGAAAAAGACCGAGGTGCAGACAGGCGGCTTCAGCAAAGAGTCTATCCTGCCCAAGAGGAAC
AGCGATAAGCTGATCGCCAGAAAGAAGGACTGGGACCCTAAGAAGTACGGCGGCTTCGACAGCCCCACCG
TGGCCTATTCTGTGCTGGTGGTGGCCAAAGTGGAAAAGGGCAAGTCCAAGAAACTGAAGAGTGTGAAAGA
GCTGCTGGGGATCACCATCATGGAAAGAAGCAGCTTCGAGAAGAATCCCATCGACTTTCTGGAAGCCAAG
GGCTACAAAGAAGTGAAAAAGGACCTGATCATCAAGCTGCCTAAGTACTCCCTGTTCGAGCTGGAAAACG
GCCGGAAGAGAATGCTGGCCTCTGCCGGCGAACTGCAGAAGGGAAACGAACTGGCCCTGCCCTCCAAATA
TGTGAACTTCCTGTACCTGGCCAGCCACTATGAGAAGCTGAAGGGCTCCCCCGAGGATAATGAGCAGAAA
CAGCTGTTTGTGGAACAGCACAAGCACTACCTGGACGAGATCATCGAGCAGATCAGCGAGTTCTCCAAGA
GAGTGATCCTGGCCGACGCTAATCTGGACAAAGTGCTGTCCGCCTACAACAAGCACCGGGATAAGCCCAT
CAGAGAGCAGGCCGAGAATATCATCCACCTGTTTACCCTGACCAATCTGGGAGCCCCTGCCGCCTTCAAG
TACTTTGACACCACCATCGACCGGAAGAGGTACACCAGCACCAAAGAGGTGCTGGACGCCACCCTGATCC
ACCAGAGCATCACCGGCCTGTACGAGACACGGATCGACCTGTCTCAGCTGGGAGGCGACAAAAGGCCGGC
GGCCACGAAAAAGGCCGGCCAGGCAAAAAAGAAAAAGTAAGAATTCCTAGAGCTCGCTGATCAGCCTCGA
CTGTGCCTTCTAGTTGCCAGCCATCTGTTGTTTGCCCCTCCCCCGTGCCTTCCTTGACCCTGGAAGGTGC
CACTCCCACTGTCCTTTCCTAATAAAATGAGGAAATTGCATCGCATTGTCTGAGTAGGTGTCATTCTATT
CTGGGGGGTGGGGTGGGGCAGGACAGCAAGGGGGAGGATTGGGAAGAGAATAGCAGGCATGCTGGGGAGC
GGCCGCAGGAACCCCTAGTGATGGAGTTGGCCACTCCCTCTCTGCGCGCTCGCTCGCTCACTGAGGCCGG
GCGACCAAAGGTCGCCCGACGCCCGGGCTTTGCCCGGGCGGCCTCAGTGAGCGAGCGAGCGCGCAGCTGC
CTGCAGGGGCGCCTGATGCGGTATTTTCTCCTTACGCATCTGTGCGGTATTTCACACCGCATA
[95 nt withheld, positions 5664-5758]
T
[46 nt withheld, positions 5760-5805]
C
[141 nt withheld, positions 5807-5947]
CCTTTGACGTTGGAGTCCACGTTCTTT
[37 nt withheld, positions 5975-6011]
ACTCTATCTCGGGCTATTCTTTTGATTTATAAGGGATTTTGCCGATTTCGGTCTATTGGTTAAAAAATGA
GCTGATTTAACAAAAATTTAACGCGAATTTTAACAAAATATTAACGTTTACAATTTTATGGTGCACTCTC
AGTACAATCTGCTCTGATGCCGCATAGTTAAGCCAGCCCCGACACCCGCCAACACCCGCTGACGCGCCCT
GACGGGCTTGTCTGCTCCCGGCATCCGCTTACAGACAAGCTGTGACCGTCTCCGGGAGCTGCATGTGTCA
GAGGTTTTCACCGTCATCACCGAAACGCGCGAGACGAAAGGGCCTCGTGATACGCCTATTTTTATAGGTT
AATGTCATGATAATAATGGTTTCTTAGACGTCAGGTGGCACTTTTCGGGGAAATGTGCGCGGAACCCCTA
TTTGTTTATTTTTCTAAATACATTCAAATATGTATCCGCTCATGAGACAATAACCCTGATAAATGCTTCA
ATAATATTGAAAAAGGAAGAGTATGAGTATTCAACATTTCCGTGTCGCCCTTATTCCCTTTTTTGCGGCA
TTTTGCCTTCCTGTTTTTGCTCACCCAGAAACGCTGGTGAAAGTAAAAGATGCTGAAGATCAGTTGGGTG
CACGAGTGGGTTACATCGAACTGGATCTCAACAGCGGTAAGATCCTTGAGAGTTTTCGCCCCGAAGAACG
TTTTCCAATGATGAGCACTTTTAAAGTTCTGCTATGTGGCGCGGTATTATCCCGTATTGACGCCGGGCAA
GAGCAACTCGGTCGCCGCATACACTATTCTCAGAATGACTTGGTTGAGTACTCACCAGTCACAGAAAAGC
ATCTTACGGATGGCATGACAGTAAGAGAATTATGCAGTGCTGCCATAACCATGAGTGATAACACTGCGGC
CAACTTACTTCTGACAACGATCGGAGGACCGAAGGAGCTAACCGCTTTTTTGCACAACATGGGGGATCAT
GTAACTCGCCTTGATCGTTGGGAACCGGAGCTGAATGAAGCCATACCAAACGACGAGCGTGACACCACGA
TGCCTGTAGCAATGGCAACAACGTTGCGCAAACTATTAACTGGCGAACTACTTACTCTAGCTTCCCGGCA
ACAATTAATAGACTGGATGGAGGCGGATAAAGTTGCAGGACCACTTCTGCGCTCGGCCCTTCCGGCTGGC
TGGTTTATTGCTGATAAATCTGGAGCCGGTGAGCGTGGAAGCCGCGGTATCATTGCAGCACTGGGGCCAG
ATGGTAAGCCCTCCCGTATCGTAGTTATCTACACGACGGGGAGTCAGGCAACTATGGATGAACGAAATAG
ACAGATCGCTGAGATAGGTGCCTCACTGATTAAGCATTGGTAACTGTCAGACCAAGTTTACTCATATATA
CTTTAGATTGATTTAAAACTTCATTTTTAATTTAAAAGGATCTAGGTGAAGATCCTTTTTGATAATCTCA
TGACCAAAATCCCTTAACGTGAGTTTTCGTTCCACTGAGCGTCAGACCCCGTAGAAAAGATCAAAGGATC
TTCTTGAGATCCTTTTTTTCTGCGCGTAATCTGCTGCTTGCAAACAAAAAAACCACCGCTACCAGCGGTG
GTTTGTTTGCCGGATCAAGAGCTACCAACTCTTTTTCCGAAGGTAACTGGCTTCAGCAGAGCGCAGATAC
CAAATACTGTTCTTCTAGTGTAGCCGTAGTTAGGCCACCACTTCAAGAACTCTGTAGCACCGCCTACATA
CCTCGCTCTGCTAATCCTGTTACCAGTGGCTGCTGCCAGTGGCGATAAGTCGTGTCTTACCGGGTTGGAC
TCAAGACGATAGTTACCGGATAAGGCGCAGCGGTCGGGCTGAACGGGGGGTTCGTGCACACAGCCCAGCT
TGGAGCGAACGACCTACACCGAACTGAGATACCTACAGCGTGAGCTATGAGAAAGCGCCACGCTTCCCGA
AGGGAGAAAGGCGGACAGGTATCCGGTAAGCGGCAGGGTCGGAACAGGAGAGCGCACGAGGGAGCTTCCA
GGGGGAAACGCCTGGTATCTTTATAGTCCTGTCGGGTTTCGCCACCTCTGACTTGAGCGTCGATTTTTGT
GATGCTCGTCAGGGGGGCGGAGCCTATGGAAAAACGCCAGCAACGCGGCCTTTTTACGGTTCCTGGCCTT
TTGCTGGCCTTTTGCTCACATGTGAGGGCCTATTTCCCATGATTCCTTCATATTTGCATATACGATACAA
GGCTGTTAGAGAGATAATTGGAATTAATTTGACTGTAAACACAAAGATATTAGTACAAAATACGTGACGT
AGAAAGTAATAATTTCTTGGGTAGTTTGCAGTTTTAAAATTATGTTTTAAAATGGACTATCATATGCTTA
CCGTAACTTGAAAGTATTTCGATTTCTTGGCTTTATATATCTTGTGGAAAGGACGAAACACCGCTGCTAG
CACCGTGTTCATCGTTT
